Addgene plasmid #144110: TFORF1753
Purpose: Lentiviral vector for overexpressing transcription factor ORFs with unique 24-bp barcodes. Barcodes facilitate identification of transcription factors in pooled screens.
Depositing lab: Feng Zhang. Depositing organization: Broad Institute. Publication: A transcription factor atlas of directed differentiation. Joung J, Ma S, Tay T, Geiger-Schuller KR, Kirchgatterer PC, Verdine VK, Guo B, Arias-Garcia MA, Allen WE, Singh A, Kuksenko O, Abudayyeh OO, Gootenberg JS, Fu Z, Macrae RK, Buenrostro JD, Regev A, Zhang F. Cell. 2023 Jan 5;186(1):209-229.e26. doi: 10.1016/j.cell.2022.11.026. PubMed 36608654.
Backbone
  Vector backbone: pLX_TRC317
  Backbone manufacturer: Broad Institute Genetic Perturbation Platform
  Backbone size w/o insert (bp): 8264
  Vector type: Mammalian Expression, Lentiviral
  Selectable markers: Puromycin
Growth in bacteria
  Bacterial resistance: Ampicillin, 100 μg/mL
  Growth temperature: 37°C
  Growth strain: NEB Stable
  Copy number: High Copy
Gene/Insert
  Gene/Insert name: ZNF180
  Species: H. sapiens (human)
  Insert size (bp): 2099
  Entrez Gene: ZNF180 (a.k.a. HHZ168)
  Promoter: EF1a
  Cloning method: Unknown
  Sequencing primers: 5′ GGGTGGAGACTGAAGTTAGGCCAG; 3′ CACATAGCGTAAAAGGAGCAACATAG
Terms and licenses: Academic/Nonprofit Terms; Industry Terms: Not Available to Industry
Depositor comments: NM_001278509,NM_001291633,ENST00000592529 . The transcription factor ORF portion of this plasmid was synthesized by Genewiz. Please test multiple small colonies in case of plasmid recombination. To make this collection available in a timely manner, a portion of this collection was not fully sequenced by Addgene. If an Addgene verified full plasmid sequence is not available, please contact us prior to placing an order to request the full sequence.
How to cite: TFORF1753 was a gift from Feng Zhang (Addgene plasmid # 144110 ; http://n2t.net/addgene:144110 ; RRID:Addgene_144110)
