[The description below was written by a language model from this plasmid's Addgene catalogue record and pLannotate feature annotations shown in this document.]
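Description:
TFORF1753 is a third-generation-style, self-inactivating lentiviral expression plasmid built on the pLX_TRC317 backbone and carrying the human zinc-finger transcription factor ZNF180 as its open reading frame. It is one member of a large barcoded transcription factor ORF collection: each clone carries a unique 24-bp barcode so that the factor delivered to a cell can be identified in pooled overexpression screens, such as screens for drivers of directed differentiation. In bacteria the plasmid is maintained through a high-copy ColE1/pUC-type origin and an ampicillin resistance gene (β-lactamase), and an f1 origin and remnants of a lac/T7/T3 cloning region are also present in the backbone. The depositor notes that the plasmid can recombine during propagation, as is common for LTR-containing vectors.

The viral portion begins with an RSV promoter fused to a truncated HIV-1 5' LTR, which makes genomic RNA production Tat-independent. This is followed by the Ψ packaging signal with a gag fragment, the Rev response element for nuclear export of the unspliced genome, and a cPPT/CTS. An SV40 early promoter drives puromycin N-acetyltransferase for selection of transduced mammalian cells, and a separate EF-1α promoter drives constitutive expression of ZNF180. Downstream, a WPRE enhances transcript expression, and the ΔU3 3' LTR inactivates LTR promoter activity after integration. An SV40 polyadenylation signal lies beyond it. The automated annotation labels only about half of the stated 2.1 kb insert as ZNF180 and does not mark the barcode, so the exact barcode position is not given in the record. The total length of the sequence agrees with the listed backbone plus insert sizes.
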