Features (pLannotate 1.2.2; 31 found; start..end, strand, type, name):
      5..231     +  promoter       RSV promoter: Rous sarcoma virus enhancer/promoter
    232..412     +  LTR            5' LTR (truncated): truncated 5' long terminal repeat (LTR) from HIV-1
    459..584     +  misc_feature   HIV-1 Ψ: packaging signal of human immunodeficiency virus type 1
    568..931     +  CDS            HIV-1 gag (fragment): gag protein from human immunodeficiency virus 1; gag
   1077..1310    +  misc_feature   RRE: The Rev response element (RRE) of HIV-1 allows for Rev-dependent mRNA export from the nucleus to the cytoplasm.
   1687..1713    +  CDS            Rev (fragment): human immunodeficiency virus 1 (HIV-1) Rev protein; rev; enhances nuclear export of unspliced and incompletely spliced viral mRNAs
   1720..1743    +  promoter       SV40 promoter (fragment): SV40 early promoter
   1744..1815    +  promoter       SV40 promoter (fragment): SV40 enhancer and early promoter
   1839..1974    +  rep_origin     SV40 ori: SV40 origin of replication
   2020..2616    +  CDS            PuroR (fragment): puromycin N-acetyltransferase; pac from Streptomyces; confers resistance to puromycin
   2665..2782    +  misc_feature   cPPT/CTS: central polypurine tract and central termination sequence of HIV-1
   2847..2913    +  CDS            small t antigen (fragment): SV40 (simian virus 40) small t antigen
   2920..4098    +  promoter       EF-1α promoter: strong constitutive promoter for human elongation factor EF-1α
   4091..5125    +  CDS            ZNF180 (fragment): ZN180_HUMAN - Experimental evidence at protein level: Swiss-Prot protein existence level 1. May be involved in transcriptional regulation. From Homo sapiens (Human).
   6125..6178    +  promoter       U6 promoter (fragment): RNA polymerase III promoter for human U6 snRNA
   6220..6808    +  misc_feature   WPRE: woodchuck hepatitis virus posttranscriptional regulatory element
   6859..6878    +  misc_feature   cPPT/CTS (fragment): central polypurine tract and central termination sequence of HIV-1
   6880..7113    +  LTR            3' LTR (ΔU3): self-inactivating 3' long terminal repeat (LTR) from HIV-1
   7191..7312    +  polyA_signal   SV40 poly(A) signal: SV40 polyadenylation signal
   7352..7487    +  rep_origin     SV40 ori: SV40 origin of replication
   7508..7526    -  promoter       T7 promoter: promoter for bacteriophage T7 RNA polymerase
   7534..7689    +  CDS            lacZα (fragment): LacZα fragment of β-galactosidase; lacZ fragment
   7694..8122    +  rep_origin     f1 ori (sequence partly withheld): f1 bacteriophage origin of replication; arrow indicates direction of (+) strand synthesis
   8175..8279    +  promoter       AmpR promoter: bla
   8280..9140    +  CDS            AmpR: β-lactamase; bla; confers resistance to ampicillin, carbenicillin, and related antibiotics
   9311..9899    +  rep_origin     ori: high-copy-number ColE1/pMB1/pBR322/pUC origin of replication
  10082..10174   +  CDS            lacI (fragment): lac repressor; lacI; The lac repressor binds to the lac operator to inhibit transcription in E. coli. This inhibition can be relieved by adding lactose or isopropyl-β-D-thiogalactopyranoside (IPTG).
  10187..10208   +  protein_bind   CAP binding site: CAP binding activates transcription in the presence of cAMP. E. coli catabolite activator protein
  10223..10253   +  promoter       lac promoter: promoter for the E. coli lac operon
  10261..10277   +  protein_bind   lac operator: The lac repressor binds to the lac operator to inhibit transcription in E. coli. This inhibition can be relieved by adding lactose or isopropyl-β-D-thiogalactopyranoside (IPTG). lac repressor encoded by lacI
  10322..10340   +  promoter       T3 promoter: promoter for bacteriophage T3 RNA polymerase
>Addgene plasmid #144110 | TFORF1753 | addgene full sequence | sequence record 396222 | Addgene NGS Result
TTAATGTAGTCTTATGCAATACTCTTGTAGTCTTGCAACATGGTAACGATGAGTTAGCAACATGCCTTAC
AAGGAGAGAAAAAGCACCGTGCATGCCGATTGGTGGAAGTAAGGTGGTACGATCGTGCCTTATTAGGAAG
GCAACAGACGGGTCTGACATGGATTGGACGAACCACTGAATTGCCGCATTGCAGAGATATTGTATTTAAG
TGCCTAGCTCGATACATAAACGGGTCTCTCTGGTTAGACCAGATCTGAGCCTGGGAGCTCTCTGGCTAAC
TAGGGAACCCACTGCTTAAGCCTCAATAAAGCTTGCCTTGAGTGCTTCAAGTAGTGTGTGCCCGTCTGTT
GTGTGACTCTGGTAACTAGAGATCCCTCAGACCCTTTTAGTCAGTGTGGAAAATCTCTAGCAGTGGCGCC
CGAACAGGGACTTGAAAGCGAAAGGGAAACCAGAGGAGCTCTCTCGACGCAGGACTCGGCTTGCTGAAGC
GCGCACGGCAAGAGGCGAGGGGCGGCGACTGGTGAGTACGCCAAAAATTTTGACTAGCGGAGGCTAGAAG
GAGAGAGATGGGTGCGAGAGCGTCAGTATTAAGCGGGGGAGAATTAGATCGCGATGGGAAAAAATTCGGT
TAAGGCCAGGGGGAAAGAAAAAATATAAATTAAAACATATAGTATGGGCAAGCAGGGAGCTAGAACGATT
CGCAGTTAATCCTGGCCTGTTAGAAACATCAGAAGGCTGTAGACAAATACTGGGACAGCTACAACCATCC
CTTCAGACAGGATCAGAAGAACTTAGATCATTATATAATACAGTAGCAACCCTCTATTGTGTGCATCAAA
GGATAGAGATAAAAGACACCAAGGAAGCTTTAGACAAGATAGAGGAAGAGCAAAACAAAAGTAAGACCAC
CGCACAGCAAGCGGCCGCTGATCTTCAGACCTGGAGGAGGAGATATGAGGGACAATTGGAGAAGTGAATT
ATATAAATATAAAGTAGTAAAAATTGAACCATTAGGAGTAGCACCCACCAAGGCAAAGAGAAGAGTGGTG
CAGAGAGAAAAAAGAGCAGTGGGAATAGGAGCTTTGTTCCTTGGGTTCTTGGGAGCAGCAGGAAGCACTA
TGGGCGCAGCGTCAATGACGCTGACGGTACAGGCCAGACAATTATTGTCTGGTATAGTGCAGCAGCAGAA
CAATTTGCTGAGGGCTATTGAGGCGCAACAGCATCTGTTGCAACTCACAGTCTGGGGCATCAAGCAGCTC
CAGGCAAGAATCCTGGCTGTGGAAAGATACCTAAAGGATCAACAGCTCCTGGGGATTTGGGGTTGCTCTG
GAAAACTCATTTGCACCACTGCTGTGCCTTGGAATGCTAGTTGGAGTAATAAATCTCTGGAACAGATTTG
GAATCACACGACCTGGATGGAGTGGGACAGAGAAATTAACAATTACACAAGCTTAATACACTCCTTAATT
GAAGAATCGCAAAACCAGCAAGAAAAGAATGAACAAGAATTATTGGAATTAGATAAATGGGCAAGTTTGT
GGAATTGGTTTAACATAACAAATTGGCTGTGGTATATAAAATTATTCATAATGATAGTAGGAGGCTTGGT
AGGTTTAAGAATAGTTTTTGCTGTACTTTCTATAGTGAATAGAGTTAGGCAGGGATATTCACCATTATCG
TTTCAGACCCACCTCCCAACCCCGAGGGGACCCATGCATTGCATCTCAATTAGTCAGCAACCAGGTGTGG
AAAGTCCCCAGGCTCCCCAGCAGGCAGAAGTATGCAAAGCATGCGTCTCAATTAGTCAGCAACCATAGTC
CCGCCCCTAACTCCGCCCATCCCGCCCCTAACTCCGCCCAGTTCCGCCCATTCTCCGCCCCATGGCTGAC
TAATTTTTTTTATTTATGCAGAGGCCGAGGCCGCCTCGGCCTCTGAGCTATTCCAGAAGTAGTGAGGAGG
CTTTTTTGGAGGCCTAGGCTTTTGCAAAAAGCTTTCTAGAGGTACCACCGGAGCTTACCATGACCGAGTA
CAAGCCCACGGTGCGCCTCGCCACCCGCGACGACGTCCCCAGGGCCGTACGCACCCTCGCCGCCGCGTTC
GCCGACTACCCCGCCACGCGCCACACCGTCGATCCGGACCGCCACATCGAGCGGGTCACCGAGCTGCAAG
AACTCTTCCTCACGCGCGTCGGGCTCGACATCGGCAAGGTGTGGGTCGCGGACGACGGCGCCGCCGTGGC
GGTCTGGACCACGCCGGAGAGCGTCGAAGCGGGGGCGGTGTTCGCCGAGATCGGCCCGCGCATGGCCGAG
TTGAGCGGTTCCCGGCTGGCCGCGCAGCAACAGATGGAAGGCCTCCTGGCGCCGCACCGGCCCAAGGAGC
CCGCGTGGTTCCTGGCCACCGTCGGCGTCTCGCCCGACCACCAGGGCAAGGGTCTGGGCAGCGCCGTCGT
GCTCCCCGGAGTGGAGGCGGCCGAGCGCGCCGGGGTGCCCGCCTTCCTGGAGACCTCCGCGCCCCGCAAC
CTCCCCTTCTACGAGCGGCTCGGCTTCACCGTCACCGCCGACGTCGAGGTGCCCGAAGGACCGCGCACCT
GGTGCATGACCCGCAAGCCCGGTGCCAGTTAACGAATTCTAGATCTTGAGACAAATGGCAGTATTCATCC
ACAATTTTAAAAGAAAAGGGGGGATTGGGGGGTACAGTGCAGGGGAAAGAATAGTAGACATAATAGCAAC
AGACATACAAACTAAAGAATTACAAAAACAAATTACAAAAATTCAAAATTTTCGGGTTTATTACAGGGAC
AGCAGAGATCCACTTTGGCGCCGGCTCGAGGCCTGCAGGTGCAAAGATGGATAAAGTTTTAAACAGAGAG
GAATCTTTGCAGCTAATGGACCTTCTAGGTCTTGAAAGGAGTGGGAATTGGCTCCGGTGCCCGTCAGTGG
GCAGAGCGCACATCGCCCACAGTCCCCGAGAAGTTGGGGGGAGGGGTCGGCAATTGAACCGGTGCCTAGA
GAAGGTGGCGCGGGGTAAACTGGGAAAGTGATGTCGTGTACTGGCTCCGCCTTTTTCCCGAGGGTGGGGG
AGAACCGTATATAAGTGCAGTAGTCGCCGTGAACGTTCTTTTTCGCAACGGGTTTGCCGCCAGAACACAG
GTAAGTGCCGTGTGTGGTTCCCGCGGGCCTGGCCTCTTTACGGGTTATGGCCCTTGCGTGCCTTGAATTA
CTTCCACCTGGCTGCAGTACGTGATTCTTGATCCCGAGCTTCGGGTTGGAAGTGGGTGGGAGAGTTCGAG
GCCTTGCGCTTAAGGAGCCCCTTCGCCTCGTGCTTGAGTTGAGGCCTGGCCTGGGCGCTGGGGCCGCCGC
GTGCGAATCTGGTGGCACCTTCGCGCCTGTCTCGCTGCTTTCGATAAGTCTCTAGCCATTTAAAATTTTT
GATGACCTGCTGCGACGCTTTTTTTCTGGCAAGATAGTCTTGTAAATGCGGGCCAAGATCTGCACACTGG
TATTTCGGTTTTTGGGGCCGCGGGCGGCGACGGGGCCCGTGCGTCCCAGCGCACATGTTCGGCGAGGCGG
GGCCTGCGAGCGCGGCCACCGAGAATCGGACGGGGGTAGTCTCAAGCTGGCCGGCCTGCTCTGGTGCCTG
GCCTCGCGCCGCCGTGTATCGCCCCGCCCTGGGCGGCAAGGCTGGCCCGGTCGGCACCAGTTGCGTGAGC
GGAAAGATGGCCGCTTCCCGGCCCTGCTGCAGGGAGCTCAAAATGGAGGACGCGGCGCTCGGGAGAGCGG
GCGGGTGAGTCACCCACACAAAGGAAAAGGGCCTTTCCGTCCTCAGCCGTCGCTTCATGTGACTCCACGG
AGTACCGGGCGCCGTCCAGGCACCTCGATTAGTTCTCGAGCTTTTGGAGTACGTCGTCTTTAGGTTGGGG
GGAGGGGTTTTATGCGATGGAGTTTCCCCACACTGAGTGGGTGGAGACTGAAGTTAGGCCAGCTTGGCAC
TTGATGTAATTCTCCTTGGAATTTGCCCTTTTTGAGTTTGGATCTTGGTTCATTCTCAAGCCTCAGACAG
TGGTTCAAAGTTTTTTTCTTCCATTTCAGGTGTCGTGAGGCTAGCACCGCCACCATGGAAGAGCAGGATG
AGAAGCCCCCAGAGCCCCCGAAGGTCTGTGCACAGGATTCTTTCCTTCCTCAAGAGATTATCATCAAAGT
CGAGGGAGAAGACACTGGGTCTCTGACCATCCCATCTCAGGAAGGAGTGAACTTCAAAATTGTGACTGTG
GACTTCACACGGGAGGAACAGGGTACTTGCAACCCTGCTCAGAGGACCCTGGACAGAGATGTGATCCTGG
AGAACCACAGGGACCTAGTCTCTTGGGACTTGGCAACTGCAGTTGGAAAAAAAGATTCAACTTCAAAGCA
GAGGATTTTTGATGAAGAACCAGCTAATGGAGTGAAGATAGAAAGGTTTACAAGGGATGATCCTTGGTTA
TCTTCATGTGAAGAAGTGGATGATTGTAAAGACCAGTTGGAGAAGCAACAGGAAAAACAAGAGATACTTT
TGCAGGAAGTGGCATTCACTCAAAGGAAAGCAGTTATTCATGAGAGAGTCTGCAAAAGTGATGAAACTGG
GGAGAAGAGTGGTCTGAATTCCAGTCTATTTTCATCCCCAGTTATACCCATAAGAAACCATTTTCATAAA
CATGTATCACATGCTAAAAAATGGCATCTTAATGCTGCTGTAAACAGTCATCAGAAGATTAATGAGAATG
AGACACTATATGAAAATAATGAATGTGGAAAACCCCCTCAGAGCATTCACCTTATTCAGTTTACAAGAAC
TCAAACAAAAGATAAATCCTATGGATTTAGTGACCGTATTCAATCTTTTTGCCATGGTACACCCCTACAT
ATACATGAAAAAATTCATGGAGGAGGAAAAACCTTTGATTTTAAAGAATGTGGGCAGGTTTTGAACCCCA
AAATATCCCATAATGAACAACAGAGAATTCCTTTTGAAGAGAGTCAATATAAATGTAGTGAAACCTCTCA
TAGTTCCTCCCTTACTCAAAACATGAGAAATAATTCTGAAGAGAAACCTTTTGAATGTAATCAGTGTGGG
AAATCCTTCAGCTGGAGCTCGCATCTTGTTGCACATCAGAGAACTCACACAGGGGAGAAACCTTATGAAT
GTAGTGAATGTGGAAAATCCTTCAGCCGGAGCTCGCACCTTGTTTCCCATCAGAGAACTCATACTGGAGA
GAAACCTTACAGGTGTAATCAATGTGGGAAATCCTTTAGCCAGAGTTATGTCCTTGTTGTGCATCAAAGA
ACTCATACTGGGGAGAAGCCTTATGAATGCAATCAGTGTGGAAAGTCATTCAGGCAGAGCTATAAACTTA
TTGCACATCAAAGAACACATACCGGAGAGAAGCCCTATGAATGTAATCAATGTGGGAAATCATTTATCCA
GAGCTATAAACTTATTGCACATCAAAGAATTCATACTGGGGAAAAACCCTATGAATGCAATCAGTGTGGG
AAATCCTTTAGTCAAAGTTATAAACTTGTTGCTCATCAGAGAACTCACACAGGAGAAAAACCCTTTGAAT
GTAATCAGTGTGGGAAATCCTTCAGCTGGAGCTCTCAGCTTGTTGCACATCAAAGAACTCACACTGGAGA
GAAACCGTATGAATGTAGTGAATGTGGAAAATCTTTTAACCGCAGTTCTCACCTTGTTATGCATCAGAGA
ATTCACACTGGGGAAAAACCGTATGAATGTAATCAGTGTGGGAAATCCTTCAGCCAGAGTTATGTTCTTG
TTGTACATCAGAGAACTCATACTGGAGAAAAGCCCTATGAATGCAGTCAATGTGGGAAGTCCTTCAGACA
GAGTTCATGCCTTACTCAACATCAGAGAACTCATACTGGAGAGAAACCATTTGAATGTAATCAGTGTGGA
AAAACATTTAGCTTGAGTGCTCGACTTATTGTGCATCAAAGAACTCATACTGGAGAGAAACCCTTTACAT
GTATTCAGTGTGGAAAAGCTTTCATTAATAGCTATAAACTTATTAGGCATCAGGCAACTCATACTGAAGA
GAAACTCTATGAATGTAACTAGTAATGAACTAGTCCGTAACTTGAAAGTATTTCGATTTCTTGGCTTTAT
ATATCTTGTGGAAAGGACGATATCGCCGGAGCGATCAGCGAATGACGCGTTAAGTCGACAATCAACCTCT
GGATTACAAAATTTGTGAAAGATTGACTGGTATTCTTAACTATGTTGCTCCTTTTACGCTATGTGGATAC
GCTGCTTTAATGCCTTTGTATCATGCTATTGCTTCCCGTATGGCTTTCATTTTCTCCTCCTTGTATAAAT
CCTGGTTGCTGTCTCTTTATGAGGAGTTGTGGCCCGTTGTCAGGCAACGTGGCGTGGTGTGCACTGTGTT
TGCTGACGCAACCCCCACTGGTTGGGGCATTGCCACCACCTGTCAGCTCCTTTCCGGGACTTTCGCTTTC
CCCCTCCCTATTGCCACGGCGGAACTCATCGCCGCCTGCCTTGCCCGCTGCTGGACAGGGGCTCGGCTGT
TGGGCACTGACAATTCCGTGGTGTTGTCGGGGAAATCATCGTCCTTTCCTTGGCTGCTCGCCTGTGTTGC
CACCTGGATTCTGCGCGGGACGTCCTTCTGCTACGTCCCTTCGGCCCTCAATCCAGCGGACCTTCCTTCC
CGCGGCCTGCTGCCGGCTCTGCGGCCTCTTCCGCGTCTTCGCCTTCGCCCTCAGACGAGTCGGATCTCCC
TTTGGGCCGCCTCCCCGCGTCGACTTTAAGACCAATGACTTACAAGGCAGCTGTAGATCTTAGCCACTTT
TTAAAAGAAAAGGGGGGACTGGAAGGGCTAATTCACTCCCAACGAAGACAAGATCTGCTTTTTGCTTGTA
CTGGGTCTCTCTGGTTAGACCAGATCTGAGCCTGGGAGCTCTCTGGCTAACTAGGGAACCCACTGCTTAA
GCCTCAATAAAGCTTGCCTTGAGTGCTTCAAGTAGTGTGTGCCCGTCTGTTGTGTGACTCTGGTAACTAG
AGATCCCTCAGACCCTTTTAGTCAGTGTGGAAAATCTCTAGCAGTACGTATAGTAGTTCATGTCATCTTA
TTATTCAGTATTTATAACTTGCAAAGAAATGAATATCAGAGAGTGAGAGGAACTTGTTTATTGCAGCTTA
TAATGGTTACAAATAAAGCAATAGCATCACAAATTTCACAAATAAAGCATTTTTTTCACTGCATTCTAGT
TGTGGTTTGTCCAAACTCATCAATGTATCTTATCATGTCTGGCTCTAGCTATCCCGCCCCTAACTCCGCC
CATCCCGCCCCTAACTCCGCCCAGTTCCGCCCATTCTCCGCCCCATGGCTGACTAATTTTTTTTATTTAT
GCAGAGGCCGAGGCCGCCTCGGCCTCTGAGCTATTCCAGAAGTAGTGAGGAGGCTTTTTTGGAGGCCTAG
GGACGTACCCAATTCGCCCTATAGTGAGTCGTATTACGCGCGCTCACTGGCCGTCGTTTTACAACGTCGT
GACTGGGAAAACCCTGGCGTTACCCAACTTAATCGCCTTGCAGCACATCCCCCTTTCGCCAGCTGGCGTA
ATAGCGAAGAGGCCCGCACCGATCGCCCTTCCCAACAGTTGCGCAGCCTGAATGGCGAATGGG
[124 nt withheld, positions 7694-7817]
C
[91 nt withheld, positions 7819-7909]
A
[49 nt withheld, positions 7911-7959]
CCTTTGACGTTGGAGTCCACGTTCTTT
[37 nt withheld, positions 7987-8023]
ACCCTATCTCGGTCTATTCTTTTGATTTATAAGGGATTTTGCCGATTTCGGCCTATTGGTTAAAAAATGA
GCTGATTTAACAAAAATTTAACGCGAATTTTAACAAAATATTAACGCTTACAATTTAGGTGGCACTTTTC
GGGGAAATGTGCGCGGAACCCCTATTTGTTTATTTTTCTAAATACATTCAAATATGTATCCGCTCATGAG
ACAATAACCCTGATAAATGCTTCAATAATATTGAAAAAGGAAGAGTATGAGTATTCAACATTTCCGTGTC
GCCCTTATTCCCTTTTTTGCGGCATTTTGCCTTCCTGTTTTTGCTCACCCAGAAACGCTGGTGAAAGTAA
AAGATGCTGAAGATCAGTTGGGTGCACGAGTGGGTTACATCGAACTGGATCTCAACAGCGGTAAGATCCT
TGAGAGTTTTCGCCCCGAAGAACGTTTTCCAATGATGAGCACTTTTAAAGTTCTGCTATGTGGCGCGGTA
TTATCCCGTATTGACGCCGGGCAAGAGCAACTCGGTCGCCGCATACACTATTCTCAGAATGACTTGGTTG
AGTACTCACCAGTCACAGAAAAGCATCTTACGGATGGCATGACAGTAAGAGAATTATGCAGTGCTGCCAT
AACCATGAGTGATAACACTGCGGCCAACTTACTTCTGACAACGATCGGAGGACCGAAGGAGCTAACCGCT
TTTTTGCACAACATGGGGGATCATGTAACTCGCCTTGATCGTTGGGAACCGGAGCTGAATGAAGCCATAC
CAAACGACGAGCGTGACACCACGATGCCTGTAGCAATGGCAACAACGTTGCGCAAACTATTAACTGGCGA
ACTACTTACTCTAGCTTCCCGGCAACAATTAATAGACTGGATGGAGGCGGATAAAGTTGCAGGACCACTT
CTGCGCTCGGCCCTTCCGGCTGGCTGGTTTATTGCTGATAAATCTGGAGCCGGTGAGCGTGGGTCTCGCG
GTATCATTGCAGCACTGGGGCCAGATGGTAAGCCCTCCCGTATCGTAGTTATCTACACGACGGGGAGTCA
GGCAACTATGGATGAACGAAATAGACAGATCGCTGAGATAGGTGCCTCACTGATTAAGCATTGGTAACTG
TCAGACCAAGTTTACTCATATATACTTTAGATTGATTTAAAACTTCATTTTTAATTTAAAAGGATCTAGG
TGAAGATCCTTTTTGATAATCTCATGACCAAAATCCCTTAACGTGAGTTTTCGTTCCACTGAGCGTCAGA
CCCCGTAGAAAAGATCAAAGGATCTTCTTGAGATCCTTTTTTTCTGCGCGTAATCTGCTGCTTGCAAACA
AAAAAACCACCGCTACCAGCGGTGGTTTGTTTGCCGGATCAAGAGCTACCAACTCTTTTTCCGAAGGTAA
CTGGCTTCAGCAGAGCGCAGATACCAAATACTGTTCTTCTAGTGTAGCCGTAGTTAGGCCACCACTTCAA
GAACTCTGTAGCACCGCCTACATACCTCGCTCTGCTAATCCTGTTACCAGTGGCTGCTGCCAGTGGCGAT
AAGTCGTGTCTTACCGGGTTGGACTCAAGACGATAGTTACCGGATAAGGCGCAGCGGTCGGGCTGAACGG
GGGGTTCGTGCACACAGCCCAGCTTGGAGCGAACGACCTACACCGAACTGAGATACCTACAGCGTGAGCT
ATGAGAAAGCGCCACGCTTCCCGAAGGGAGAAAGGCGGACAGGTATCCGGTAAGCGGCAGGGTCGGAACA
GGAGAGCGCACGAGGGAGCTTCCAGGGGGAAACGCCTGGTATCTTTATAGTCCTGTCGGGTTTCGCCACC
TCTGACTTGAGCGTCGATTTTTGTGATGCTCGTCAGGGGGGCGGAGCCTATGGAAAAACGCCAGCAACGC
GGCCTTTTTACGGTTCCTGGCCTTTTGCTGGCCTTTTGCTCACATGTTCTTTCCTGCGTTATCCCCTGAT
TCTGTGGATAACCGTATTACCGCCTTTGAGTGAGCTGATACCGCTCGCCGCAGCCGAACGACCGAGCGCA
GCGAGTCAGTGAGCGAGGAAGCGGAAGAGCGCCCAATACGCAAACCGCCTCTCCCCGCGCGTTGGCCGAT
TCATTAATGCAGCTGGCACGACAGGTTTCCCGACTGGAAAGCGGGCAGTGAGCGCAACGCAATTAATGTG
AGTTAGCTCACTCATTAGGCACCCCAGGCTTTACACTTTATGCTTCCGGCTCGTATGTTGTGTGGAATTG
TGAGCGGATAACAATTTCACACAGGAAACAGCTATGACCATGATTACGCCAAGCGCGCAATTAACCCTCA
CTAAAGGGAACAAAAGCTGGAGCTGCAAGC
