>Addgene plasmid #144110 | TFORF1753 | depositor partial sequence | sequence record 284454 | Insert
ACCGCCACCATGGAAGAGCAGGATGAGAAGCCCCCAGAGCCCCCGAAGGTCTGTGCACAGGATTCTTTCC
TTCCTCAAGAGATTATCATCAAAGTCGAGGGAGAAGACACTGGGTCTCTGACCATCCCATCTCAGGAAGG
AGTGAACTTCAAAATTGTGACTGTGGACTTCACACGGGAGGAACAGGGTACTTGCAACCCTGCTCAGAGG
ACCCTGGACAGAGATGTGATCCTGGAGAACCACAGGGACCTAGTCTCTTGGGACTTGGCAACTGCAGTTG
GAAAAAAAGATTCAACTTCAAAGCAGAGGATTTTTGATGAAGAACCAGCTAATGGAGTGAAGATAGAAAG
GTTTACAAGGGATGATCCTTGGTTATCTTCATGTGAAGAAGTGGATGATTGTAAAGACCAGTTGGAGAAG
CAACAGGAAAAACAAGAGATACTTTTGCAGGAAGTGGCATTCACTCAAAGGAAAGCAGTTATTCATGAGA
GAGTCTGCAAAAGTGATGAAACTGGGGAGAAGAGTGGTCTGAATTCCAGTCTATTTTCATCCCCAGTTAT
ACCCATAAGAAACCATTTTCATAAACATGTATCACATGCTAAAAAATGGCATCTTAATGCTGCTGTAAAC
AGTCATCAGAAGATTAATGAGAATGAGACACTATATGAAAATAATGAATGTGGAAAACCCCCTCAGAGCA
TTCACCTTATTCAGTTTACAAGAACTCAAACAAAAGATAAATCCTATGGATTTAGTGACCGTATTCAATC
TTTTTGCCATGGTACACCCCTACATATACATGAAAAAATTCATGGAGGAGGAAAAACCTTTGATTTTAAA
GAATGTGGGCAGGTTTTGAACCCCAAAATATCCCATAATGAACAACAGAGAATTCCTTTTGAAGAGAGTC
AATATAAATGTAGTGAAACCTCTCATAGTTCCTCCCTTACTCAAAACATGAGAAATAATTCTGAAGAGAA
ACCTTTTGAATGTAATCAGTGTGGGAAATCCTTCAGCTGGAGCTCGCATCTTGTTGCACATCAGAGAACT
CACACAGGGGAGAAACCTTATGAATGTAGTGAATGTGGAAAATCCTTCAGCCGGAGCTCGCACCTTGTTT
CCCATCAGAGAACTCATACTGGAGAGAAACCTTACAGGTGTAATCAATGTGGGAAATCCTTTAGCCAGAG
TTATGTCCTTGTTGTGCATCAAAGAACTCATACTGGGGAGAAGCCTTATGAATGCAATCAGTGTGGAAAG
TCATTCAGGCAGAGCTATAAACTTATTGCACATCAAAGAACACATACCGGAGAGAAGCCCTATGAATGTA
ATCAATGTGGGAAATCATTTATCCAGAGCTATAAACTTATTGCACATCAAAGAATTCATACTGGGGAAAA
ACCCTATGAATGCAATCAGTGTGGGAAATCCTTTAGTCAAAGTTATAAACTTGTTGCTCATCAGAGAACT
CACACAGGAGAAAAACCCTTTGAATGTAATCAGTGTGGGAAATCCTTCAGCTGGAGCTCTCAGCTTGTTG
CACATCAAAGAACTCACACTGGAGAGAAACCGTATGAATGTAGTGAATGTGGAAAATCTTTTAACCGCAG
TTCTCACCTTGTTATGCATCAGAGAATTCACACTGGGGAAAAACCGTATGAATGTAATCAGTGTGGGAAA
TCCTTCAGCCAGAGTTATGTTCTTGTTGTACATCAGAGAACTCATACTGGAGAAAAGCCCTATGAATGCA
GTCAATGTGGGAAGTCCTTCAGACAGAGTTCATGCCTTACTCAACATCAGAGAACTCATACTGGAGAGAA
ACCATTTGAATGTAATCAGTGTGGAAAAACATTTAGCTTGAGTGCTCGACTTATTGTGCATCAAAGAACT
CATACTGGAGAGAAACCCTTTACATGTATTCAGTGTGGAAAAGCTTTCATTAATAGCTATAAACTTATTA
GGCATCAGGCAACTCATACTGAAGAGAAACTCTATGAATGTAACTAGTAATGAACTAGTCCGTAACTTGA
AAGTATTTCGATTTCTTGGCTTTATATATCTTGTGGAAAGGACGATATCGCCGGAGCGATCAGCGAATG
