>Addgene plasmid #144110 | TFORF1753 | depositor partial sequence | sequence record 284455 | Barcode
TATCGCCGGAGCGATCAGCGAATG
